Addgene plasmid #84139: pFGC5941-PacI-ath-STTM472
Purpose: target miRNA472 for destruction in Arabidopsis thaliana
Depositing lab: Guiliang Tang. Depositing organization: Michigan Technological University. Publication: Construction of short tandem target mimic (STTM) to block the functions of plant and animal microRNAs. Tang G, Yan J, Gu Y, Qiao M, Fan R, Mao Y, Tang X. Methods. 2012 Oct;58(2):118-25. doi: 10.1016/j.ymeth.2012.10.006. Epub 2012 Oct 23. PubMed 23098881.
Backbone
  Vector backbone: pFGC5941-PacI
  Backbone manufacturer: Guiliang Tang (Addgene plasmid # 44182)
  Backbone size w/o insert (bp): 8608
  Vector type: Plant Expression
  Selectable markers: Basta
Growth in bacteria
  Bacterial resistance: Chloramphenicol and Kanamycin, 25 & 50 μg/mL
  Growth temperature: 37°C
  Growth strain: DH5alpha
  Copy number: High Copy
Gene/Insert
  Gene/Insert name: STTM472
  Species: A. thaliana (mustard weed)
  Insert size (bp): 2846
  Promoter: 2x35S
  Cloning method: Restriction Enzyme; 5′ cloning site PacI (not destroyed); 3′ cloning site PacI (not destroyed)
  Sequencing primers: 5′ CACTATCCTTCGCAAGACCCTTCC; 3′ CAACACATGAGCGAAACCCTATAA
Terms and licenses: Academic/Nonprofit Terms; Industry Terms: Not Available to Industry
Depositor comments: The insert within this plasmid contains a 2x35S promoter, STTM, T35S and CmR.
How to cite: pFGC5941-PacI-ath-STTM472 was a gift from Guiliang Tang (Addgene plasmid # 84139 ; http://n2t.net/addgene:84139 ; RRID:Addgene_84139)
