[The description below was written by a language model from this plasmid's Addgene catalogue record and pLannotate feature annotations shown in this document.]
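Description:
pFGC5941-PacI-ath-STTM472 is a plant expression binary vector built on the pFGC5941-PacI backbone and designed to knock down miR472 function in Arabidopsis thaliana by short tandem target mimic (STTM) technology. The feature table shows the architecture of an Agrobacterium T-DNA vector: nopaline-type left and right border repeats, a pVS1 replication and stability module (oriV, RepA, StaA) for maintenance in Agrobacterium, and a ColE1/pBR322-type origin with a bom site for propagation in E. coli. A kanamycin resistance gene lies on the backbone outside the borders. Transformed plants are selected with Basta through a bar (phosphinothricin acetyltransferase) gene driven by the mannopine synthase promoter and terminator, positioned next to the left border.

The payload is a cassette of about 2.8 kb cloned into a PacI site that is retained on both sides. According to the depositor it contains a 2x35S promoter, the STTM, a 35S terminator and a chloramphenicol resistance gene. This matches the annotation, where an enhanced CaMV 35S promoter spans the numbering origin of the circular sequence and is followed by an unannotated interval and then the CaMV poly(A) signal. The STTM itself is not annotated but presumably occupies that gap. An STTM transcript carries two imperfect, cleavage-resistant binding sites for the target miRNA joined by a short spacer, so strong constitutive expression sequesters the miRNA and triggers its degradation, de-repressing its targets. The co-inserted CmR marker explains the dual chloramphenicol and kanamycin selection, which identifies backbone plasmids that have received the cassette. Origin fragments and T7 and SP6 promoters flanking the insert appear to be remnants of the intermediate cloning vector, and an OCS terminator remains from the parental backbone. The construct is used to generate stable miR472 loss-of-function lines.
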