Features (pLannotate 1.2.2; 28 found; start..end, strand, type, name):
      1..346     +  promoter       CaMV 35S promoter: strong constitutive promoter from cauliflower mosaic virus
    298..344     +  promoter       minimal CaMV 35S promoter: minimal 35S promoter from cauliflower mosaic virus
    660..836     +  polyA_signal   CaMV poly(A) signal: cauliflower mosaic virus polyadenylation signal
   1398..1416    -  promoter       SP6 promoter: promoter for bacteriophage SP6 RNA polymerase
   1481..2140    -  CDS            CmR: chloramphenicol acetyltransferase; cat; confers resistance to chloramphenicol
   2141..2177    -  promoter       cat promoter (fragment): promoter of the E. coli cat gene encoding chloramphenicol acetyltransferase
   2177..2205    -  promoter       tet promoter: E. coli promoter for tetracycline efflux protein gene
   2267..2435    -  rep_origin     ori (fragment): high-copy-number ColE1/pMB1/pBR322/pUC origin of replication
   2480..2860    +  promoter       MAS promoter: mannopine synthase promoter (Velten et al., 1984)
   2866..3414    +  CDS            bar: PAT_STRHY - Experimental evidence at protein level: Swiss-Prot protein existence level 1. Inactivates phosphinothricin (PPT) by transfer of an acetyl group from acetyl CoA. Can also acetylate demethylphosphinothricin but not PTT or glutamate. This enzyme is an effector of phosphinothricin tripeptide (PTT or bialaphos) resistance. From Streptomyces hygroscopicus. Introduced by genetic manipulation and expressed in glufosinate-tolerant maize by Dekalb Genetics.
   3427..3679    +  terminator     MAS terminator: mannopine synthase terminator
   3765..3789    -  misc_feature   LB T-DNA repeat: left border repeat from nopaline C58 T-DNA
   4214..5008    +  CDS            KanR: aminoglycoside phosphotransferase; aphA-3; confers resistance to kanamycin
   5095..5683    +  rep_origin     ori: high-copy-number ColE1/pMB1/pBR322/pUC origin of replication
   5869..6009    -  misc_feature   bom: basis of mobility region from pBR322
   6111..6150    -  CDS            rop (fragment): Rop protein, which maintains plasmids at low copy number; rop
   6353..6547    -  rep_origin     pVS1 oriV: origin of replication for the Pseudomonas plasmid pVS1 (Heeb et al., 2000)
   6613..7686    -  CDS            pVS1 RepA: replication protein from the Pseudomonas plasmid pVS1 (Heeb et al., 2000)
   8115..8744    -  CDS            pVS1 StaA: stability protein from the Pseudomonas plasmid pVS1 (Heeb et al., 2000)
   9304..9705    -  CDS            Y4CG_SINFN (fragment): Protein inferred from homology: Swiss-Prot protein existence level 3. From Sinorhizobium fredii (strain NBRC 101917 / NGR234).
  10045..10069   -  misc_feature   RB T-DNA repeat: right border repeat from nopaline C58 T-DNA
  10135..10289   -  CDS            lacZα (fragment): LacZα fragment of β-galactosidase; lacZ fragment
  10292..10312   -  misc_feature   MCS (fragment): pUC18/19 multiple cloning site
  10313..11020   -  terminator     OCS terminator: octopine synthase terminator
  11069..11093   -  rep_origin     ori (fragment): high-copy-number ColE1/pMB1/pBR322/pUC origin of replication
  11101..11142   -  rep_origin     ori (fragment): high-copy-number ColE1/pMB1/pBR322/pUC origin of replication
  11246..11264   +  promoter       T7 promoter: promoter for bacteriophage T7 RNA polymerase
  11285..11332   +  promoter       CaMV 35S promoter (enhanced) (fragment): cauliflower mosaic virus 35S promoter with a duplicated enhancer region
>Addgene plasmid #84139 | pFGC5941-PacI-ath-STTM472 | addgene full sequence | sequence record 167311 | Addgene NGS Result
TGAGACTTTTCAACAAAGGGTAATTTCGGGAAACCTCCTCGGATTCCATTGCCCAGCTATCTGTCACTTC
ATCGAAAGGACAGTGGAAAAGGAAGGTGGCTCCTACAAATGCCATCATTGCGATAAAGGAAAGGCTATCA
TTCAAGATGCCTCTGCCGACAGTGGTCCCAAAGATGGACCCCCACCCACGAGGAGCATCGTGGAAAAAGA
AGACGTTCCAACCACGTCTTCAAAGCAAGTGGATTGATGTGACATCTCCACTGACATAAGGGATGACGCA
CAACCCCACTATCCTTCGCAAGACCCTTCCTCTATATAAGGAAGTTCATTTCATTTGGAGAGGACAGCCC
AAGCTTGGTATGGGCGGACTGGTAGGAAAAAGTTGTTGTTGTTATGGTCTAATTTCAAATATGGTCTAAA
GAAGAAGAATGGTATGGGCGGACTGGTAGGAAAAAGAATTCGGTACGCTGAAATCACCAGGCCATTTGGA
GAGGACAGCCCAAGCTTGGTATGGGCGGACTGGTAGGAAAAAGTTGTTGTTGTTATGGTCTAATTTAAAT
ATGGTCTAAAGAAGAAGAATGGTATGGGCGGACTGGTAGGAAAAAGAATTCGGTACGCTGAAATCACCAG
TCTCTCTCTACAAATCTATCTCTCTCTATTTTCTCCATAAATAATGTGTGAGTAGTTTCCCGATAAGGGA
AATTAGGGTTCTTATAGGGTCTCGCTCATGTGTTGAGCATATAAGAAACCCTTAGTATGTATTTGTATTT
GCAAAATACTTCTATCAATAAAATTTCTAATTCCTAAAACCAAAATCCAGTACTAAGATCCAGATCTCCT
AAAGTCCCTATAGATCTTTGTCGTGAATATAAACCAGACACGAGACGACTAGACCTGGAGCCCAGACGCC
GTTCGAAGCTAGAAGTACCGCTTAGGCAGGAGGCCGTTAGGGAAAAGATGCTAAGGCAGGGTTGGTTACG
TTGACTCCCCCGTAGGTTTGGTTTAAATATGATGAAGTGGACGGAAGGAAGGAGGAAGACAAGGAAGGAT
AAGGTTGCAGGCCCTGTGCAAGGTAAGAAGATGGAAATTTGATAGAGGTACGCTATTATACTTATACTAT
ACGCTAAGGGAATGATTGTATTTATACCCTATACCCCCTAATAACCCCTTATCAATTTAAGAAATAATCC
GCATAAGCCCCCGCTTAAAAATTGGTATCAGAGCCATGAATAGGTCTATGACCAAAACTCAAGAGGATAA
AACCTCACCAAAATACGGAAGAGTCCTTAACTCTAAAGATAAAAGATCTTTCAAGATCAAAACTAGTTCC
CTCACACCGGTGACGGGGATCGCATGCGACCTCTAGACCATCACATTGGAGCTTCAGCTGCTCGAGTTCT
ATAGTGTCACCTAAATCGTATGTGTATGATATATAAGGTTATGTATTAATTGTAGCCGCGTTCTTACGTC
GACGTACCAATTACGCCCCGCCCTGTCACTCATCGCAGTACTGTTGTAATTCATTAAGCATTCTGCCGAC
ATGGAAGCCATCACAAACGGCATGATGAACCTGAATCGCCAGCGGCATCAGCACCTTGTCGCCTTGCGTA
TAATATTTGCCCATGGTGAAAACGGGGGCGAAGAAGTTGTCCATATTGGCCACGTTTAAATCAAAACTGG
TGAAACTCACCCAGGGATTGGCTGAGACGAAAAACATATTCTCAATAAACCCTTTAGGGAAATAGGCCAG
GTTTTCACCGTAACACGCCACATCTTGCGAATATATGTGTAGAAACTGCCGGAAATCGTCGTGGTATTCA
CTCCAGAGCGATGAAAACGTTTCAGTTTGCTCATGGAAAACGGTGTAACAAGGGTGAACACTATCCCATA
TTACCAGCTCACCGTCTTTCATTGCCATACGGAACTCCGGATGAGCATTCATCAGGCGGGCAAGAATGTG
AATAAGGGCCGGATAAAACTTGTGCTTATTTTTCTTTACGGTCTTTAAAAAGGCCGTAATATCCAGCTGA
ACGGTCTGGCTATAGGTACATTGAGCAACTGACTGAAATGCCTCAAAATGTTCTTTACGATGCCATTGGG
ATATATCAACGGTGGTATATCCAGTGATTTCTTTCTCCATTTTAGCTTCCTTAGCTCCTGAAAATCTCGA
TAACTCATTAAAGCTTATCGATGATAAGCTGTCAAACATGAGAATTTAGCCCGCCTAATGAGCGGGCTTT
TTGTTGTGATCCGCGTTGCTGGCGTTTTTCCATAGGCTCCGCCCCCCTGACGAGCATCACAAAAATCGAC
GCTCAAGTCAGAGGTGGCGAAACCCGACAGGACTATAAAGATACCAGGCGTTTCCCCCCTGGAAGCTCCC
TCGTGCGCTCTCCTGTTCCGACCCTGCCGCTTACCGGATACCTGTCCGCCTTTCTTAATTAACTCTCTAG
ACTCACCTAGGATCCATGAATTCTGAGATTTTTCAAATCAGTGCGCAAGACGTGACGTAAGTATCCGAGT
CAGTTTTTATTTTTCTACTAATTTGGTCGTTTATTTCGGCGTGTAGGACATGGCAACCGGGCCTGAATTT
CGCGGGTATTCTGTTTCTATTCCAACTTTTTCTTGATCCGCAGCCATTAACGACTTTTGAATAGATACGC
TGACACGCCAAGCCTCGCTAGTCAAAAGTGTACCAAACAACGCTTTACAGCAAGAACGGAATGCGCGTGA
CGCTCGCGGTGACGCCATTTCGCCTTTTCAGAAATGGATAAATAGCCTTGCTTCCTATTATATCTTCCCA
AATTACCAATACATTACACTAGCATCTGAATTTCATAACCAATCTCGATACACCAAATCGAATCGATGAG
CCCAGAACGACGCCCGGCCGACATCCGCCGTGCCACCGAGGCGGACATGCCGGCGGTCTGCACCATCGTC
AACCACTACATCGAGACAAGCACGGTCAACTTCCGTACCGAGCCGCAGGAACCGCAGGAGTGGACGGACG
ACCTCGTCCGTCTGCGGGAGCGCTATCCCTGGCTCGTCGCCGAGGTGGACGGCGAGGTCGCCGGCATCGC
CTACGCGGGCCCCTGGAAGGCACGCAACGCCTACGACTGGACGGCCGAGTCGACCGTGTACGTCTCCCCC
CGCCACCAGCGGACGGGACTGGGCTCCACGCTCTACACCCACCTGCTGAAGTCCCTGGAGGCACAGGGCT
TCAAGAGCGTGGTCGCTGTCATCGGGCTGCCCAACGACCCGAGCGTGCGCATGCACGAGGCGCTCGGATA
TGCCCCCCGCGGCATGCTGCGGGCGGCCGGCTTCAAGCACGGGAACTGGCATGACGTGGGTTTCTGGCAG
CTGGACTTCAGCCTGCCGGTACCGCCCCGTCCGGTCCTGCCCGTCACCGAGATTTGACTGCAGAATCTTG
GACTCCCATGTTGGCAAAGGCAACCAAACAAACAATGAATGATCCGCTCCTGCATATGGGGCGGTTTGAG
TATTTCAACTGCCATTTGGGCTGAATTGAAGACATGCTCCTGTCAGAAATTCCGTGATCTTACTCAATAT
TCAGTAATCTCGGCCAATATCCTAAATGTGCGTGGCTTTATCTGTCTTTGTATTGTTTCATCAATTCATG
TAACGTTTGCTTTTCTTATGAATTTTCAAATAAATTATCAGATCCGAGCTCGAATTAATTCGGCGTTAAT
TCAGTACATTAAAAACGTCCGCAATGTGTTATTAAGTTGTCTAAGCGTCAATTTGTTTACACCACAATAT
ATCCTGCCACCAGCCAGCCAACAGCTCCCCGACCGGCAGCTCGGCACAAAATCACCACTCGATACAGGCA
GCCCATCAGTCCGGGACGGCGTCAGCGGGAGAGCCGTTGTAAGGCGGCAGACTTTGCTCATGTTACCGAT
GCTATTCGGAAGAACGGCAACTAAGCTGCCGGGTTTGAAACACGGATGATCTCGCGGAGGGTAGCATGTT
GATTGTAACGATGACAGAGCGTTGCTGCCTGTGATCACCGCGGTTTCAAAATCGGCTCCGTCGATACTAT
GTTATACGCCAACTTTGAAAACAACTTTGAAAAAGCTGTTTTCTGGTATTTAAGGTTTTAGAATGCAAGG
AACAGTGAATTGGAGTTCGTCTTGTTATAATTAGCTTCTTGGGGTATCTTTAAATACTGTAGAAAAGAGG
AAGGAAATAATAAATGGCTAAAATGAGAATATCACCGGAATTGAAAAAACTGATCGAAAAATACCGCTGC
GTAAAAGATACGGAAGGAATGTCTCCTGCTAAGGTATATAAGCTGGTGGGAGAAAATGAAAACCTATATT
TAAAAATGACGGACAGCCGGTATAAAGGGACCACCTATGATGTGGAACGGGAAAAGGACATGATGCTATG
GCTGGAAGGAAAGCTGCCTGTTCCAAAGGTCCTGCACTTTGAACGGCATGATGGCTGGAGCAATCTGCTC
ATGAGTGAGGCCGATGGCGTCCTTTGCTCGGAAGAGTATGAAGATGAACAAAGCCCTGAAAAGATTATCG
AGCTGTATGCGGAGTGCATCAGGCTCTTTCACTCCATCGACATATCGGATTGTCCCTATACGAATAGCTT
AGACAGCCGCTTAGCCGAATTGGATTACTTACTGAATAACGATCTGGCCGATGTGGATTGCGAAAACTGG
GAAGAAGACACTCCATTTAAAGATCCGCGCGAGCTGTATGATTTTTTAAAGACGGAAAAGCCCGAAGAGG
AACTTGTCTTTTCCCACGGCGACCTGGGAGACAGCAACATCTTTGTGAAAGATGGCAAAGTAAGTGGCTT
TATTGATCTTGGGAGAAGCGGCAGGGCGGACAAGTGGTATGACATTGCCTTCTGCGTCCGGTCGATCAGG
GAGGATATCGGGGAAGAACAGTATGTCGAGCTATTTTTTGACTTACTGGGGATCAAGCCTGATTGGGAGA
AAATAAAATATTATATTTTACTGGATGAATTGTTTTAGTACCTAGAATGCATGACCAAAATCCCTTAACG
TGAGTTTTCGTTCCACTGAGCGTCAGACCCCGTAGAAAAGATCAAAGGATCTTCTTGAGATCCTTTTTTT
CTGCGCGTAATCTGCTGCTTGCAAACAAAAAAACCACCGCTACCAGCGGTGGTTTGTTTGCCGGATCAAG
AGCTACCAACTCTTTTTCCGAAGGTAACTGGCTTCAGCAGAGCGCAGATACCAAATACTGTCCTTCTAGT
GTAGCCGTAGTTAGGCCACCACTTCAAGAACTCTGTAGCACCGCCTACATACCTCGCTCTGCTAATCCTG
TTACCAGTGGCTGCTGCCAGTGGCGATAAGTCGTGTCTTACCGGGTTGGACTCAAGACGATAGTTACCGG
ATAAGGCGCAGCGGTCGGGCTGAACGGGGGGTTCGTGCACACAGCCCAGCTTGGAGCGAACGACCTACAC
CGAACTGAGATACCTACAGCGTGAGCTATGAGAAAGCGCCACGCTTCCCGAAGGGAGAAAGGCGGACAGG
TATCCGGTAAGCGGCAGGGTCGGAACAGGAGAGCGCACGAGGGAGCTTCCAGGGGGAAACGCCTGGTATC
TTTATAGTCCTGTCGGGTTTCGCCACCTCTGACTTGAGCGTCGATTTTTGTGATGCTCGTCAGGGGGGCG
GAGCCTATGGAAAAACGCCAGCAACGCGGCCTTTTTACGGTTCCTGGCCTTTTGCTGGCCTTTTGCTCAC
ATGTTCTTTCCTGCGTTATCCCCTGATTCTGTGGATAACCGTATTACCGCCTTTGAGTGAGCTGATACCG
CTCGCCGCAGCCGAACGACCGAGCGCAGCGAGTCAGTGAGCGAGGAAGCGGAAGAGCGCCTGATGCGGTA
TTTTCTCCTTACGCATCTGTGCGGTATTTCACACCGCATATGGTGCACTCTCAGTACAATCTGCTCTGAT
GCCGCATAGTTAAGCCAGTATACACTCCGCTATCGCTACGTGACTGGGTCATGGCTGCGCCCCGACACCC
GCCAACACCCGCTGACGCGCCCTGACGGGCTTGTCTGCTCCCGGCATCCGCTTACAGACAAGCTGTGACC
GTCTCCGGGAGCTGCATGTGTCAGAGGTTTTCACCGTCATCACCGAAACGCGCGAGGCAGGGTGCCTTGA
TGTGGGCGCCGGCGGTCGAGTGGCGACGGCGCGGCTTGTCCGCGCCCTGGTAGATTGCCTGGCCGTAGGC
CAGCCATTTTTGAGCGGCCAGCGGCCGCGATAGGCCGACGCGAAGCGGCGGGGCGTAGGGAGCGCAGCGA
CCGAAGGGTAGGCGCTTTTTGCAGCTCTTCGGCTGTGCGCTGGCCAGACAGTTATGCACAGGCCAGGCGG
GTTTTAAGAGTTTTAATAAGTTTTAAAGAGTTTTAGGCGGAAAAATCGCCTTTTTTCTCTTTTATATCAG
TCACTTACATGTGTGACCGGTTCCCAATGTACGGCTTTGGGTTCCCAATGTACGGGTTCCGGTTCCCAAT
GTACGGCTTTGGGTTCCCAATGTACGTGCTATCCACAGGAAAGAGACCTTTTCGACCTTTTTCCCCTGCT
AGGGCAATTTGCCCTAGCATCTGCTCCGTACATTAGGAACCGGCGGATGCTTCGCCCTCGATCAGGTTGC
GGTAGCGCATGACTAGGATCGGGCCAGCCTGCCCCGCCTCCTCCTTCAAATCGTACTCCGGCAGGTCATT
TGACCCGATCAGCTTGCGCACGGTGAAACAGAACTTCTTGAACTCTCCGGCGCTGCCACTGCGTTCGTAG
ATCGTCTTGAACAACCATCTGGCTTCTGCCTTGCCTGCGGCGCGGCGTGCCAGGCGGTAGAGAAAACGGC
CGATGCCGGGATCGATCAAAAAGTAATCGGGGTGAACCGTCAGCACGTCCGGGTTCTTGCCTTCTGTGAT
CTCGCGGTACATCCAATCAGCTAGCTCGATCTCGATGTACTCCGGCCGCCCGGTTTCGCTCTTTACGATC
TTGTAGCGGCTAATCAAGGCTTCACCCTCGGATACCGTCACCAGGCGGCCGTTCTTGGCCTTCTTCGTAC
GCTGCATGGCAACGTGCGTGGTGTTTAACCGAATGCAGGTTTCTACCAGGTCGTCTTTCTGCTTTCCGCC
ATCGGCTCGCCGGCAGAACTTGAGTACGTCCGCAACGTGTGGACGGAACACGCGGCCGGGCTTGTCTCCC
TTCCCTTCCCGGTATCGGTTCATGGATTCGGTTAGATGGGAAACCGCCATCAGTACCAGGTCGTAATCCC
ACACACTGGCCATGCCGGCCGGCCCTGCGGAAACCTCTACGTGCCCGTCTGGAAGCTCGTAGCGGATCAC
CTCGCCAGCTCGTCGGTCACGCTTCGACAGACGGAAAACGGCCACGTCCATGATGCTGCGACTATCGCGG
GTGCCCACGTCATAGAGCATCGGAACGAAAAAATCTGGTTGCTCGTCGCCCTTGGGCGGCTTCCTAATCG
ACGGCGCACCGGCTGCCGGCGGTTGCCGGGATTCTTTGCGGATTCGATCAGCGGCCGCTTGCCACGATTC
ACCGGGGCGTGCTTCTGCCTCGATGCGTTGCCGCTGGGCGGCCTGCGCGGCCTTCAACTTCTCCACCAGG
TCATCACCCAGCGCCGCGCCGATTTGTACCGGGCCGGATGGTTTGCGACCGCTCACGCCGATTCCTCGGG
CTTGGGGGTTCCAGTGCCATTGCAGGGCCGGCAGGCAACCCAGCCGCTTACGCCTGGCCAACCGCCCGTT
CCTCCACACATGGGGCATTCCACGGCGTCGGTGCCTGGTTGTTCTTGATTTTCCATGCCGCCTCCTTTAG
CCGCTAAAATTCATCTACTCATTTATTCATTTGCTCATTTACTCTGGTAGCTGCGCGATGTATTCAGATA
GCAGCTCGGTAATGGTCTTGCCTTGGCGTACCGCGTACATCTTCAGCTTGGTGTGATCCTCCGCCGGCAA
CTGAAAGTTGACCCGCTTCATGGCTGGCGTGTCTGCCAGGCTGGCCAACGTTGCAGCCTTGCTGCTGCGT
GCGCTCGGACGGCCGGCACTTAGCGTGTTTGTGCTTTTGCTCATTTTCTCTTTACCTCATTAACTCAAAT
GAGTTTTGATTTAATTTCAGCGGCCAGCGCCTGGACCTCGCGGGCAGCGTCGCCCTCGGGTTCTGATTCA
AGAACGGTTGTGCCGGCGGCGGCAGTGCCTGGGTAGCTCACGCGCTGCGTGATACGGGACTCAAGAATGG
GCAGCTCGTACCCGGCCAGCGCCTCGGCAACCTCACCGCCGATGCGCGTGCCTTTGATCGCCCGCGACAC
GACAAAGGCCGCTTGTAGCCTTCCATCCGTGACCTCAATGCGCTGCTTAACCAGCTCCACCAGGTCGGCG
GTGGCCCATATGTCGTAAGGGCTTGGCTGCACCGGAATCAGCACGAAGTCGGCTGCCTTGATCGCGGACA
CAGCCAAGTCCGCCGCCTGGGGCGCTCCGTCGATCACTACGAAGTCGCGCCGGCCGATGGCCTTCACGTC
GCGGTCAATCGTCGGGCGGTCGATGCCGACAACGGTTAGCGGTTGATCTTCCCGCACGGCCGCCCAATCG
CGGGCACTGCCCTGGGGATCGGAATCGACTAACAGAACATCGGCCCCGGCGAGTTGCAGGGCGCGGGCTA
GATGGGTTGCGATGGTCGTCTTGCCTGACCCGCCTTTCTGGTTAAGTACAGCGATAACCTTCATGCGTTC
CCCTTGCGTATTTGTTTATTTACTCATCGCATCATATACGCAGCGACCGCATGACGCAAGCTGTTTTACT
CAAATACACATCACCTTTTTAGACGGCGGCGCTCGGTTTCTTCAGCGGCCAAGCTGGCCGGCCAGGCCGC
CAGCTTGGCATCAGACAAACCGGCCAGGATTTCATGCAGCCGCACGGTTGAGACGTGCGCGGGCGGCTCG
AACACGTACCCGGCCGCGATCATCTCCGCCTCGATCTCTTCGGTAATGAAAAACGGTTCGTCCTGGCCGT
CCTGGTGCGGTTTCATGCTTGTTCCTCTTGGCGTTCATTCTCGGCGGCCGCCAGGGCGTCGGCCTCGGTC
AATGCGTCCTCACGGAAGGCACCGCGCCGCCTGGCCTCGGTGGGCGTCACTTCCTCGCTGCGCTCAAGTG
CGCGGTACAGGGTCGAGCGATGCACGCCAAGCAGTGCAGCCGCCTCTTTCACGGTGCGGCCTTCCTGGTC
GATCAGCTCGCGGGCGTGCGCGATCTGTGCCGGGGTGAGGGTAGGGCGGGGGCCAAACTTCACGCCTCGG
GCCTTGGCGGCCTCGCGCCCGCTCCGGGTGCGGTCGATGATTAGGGAACGCTCGAACTCGGCAATGCCGG
CGAACACGGTCAACACCATGCGGCCGGCCGGCGTGGTGGTGTCGGCCCACGGCTCTGCCAGGCTACGCAG
GCCCGCGCCGGCCTCCTGGATGCGCTCGGCAATGTCCAGTAGGTCGCGGGTGCTGCGGGCCAGGCGGTCT
AGCCTGGTCACTGTCACAACGTCGCCAGGGCGTAGGTGGTCAAGCATCCTGGCCAGCTCCGGGCGGTCGC
GCCTGGTGCCGGTGATCTTCTCGGAAAACAGCTTGGTGCAGCCGGCCGCGTGCAGTTCGGCCCGTTGGTT
GGTCAAGTCCTGGTCGTCGGTGCTGACGCGGGCATAGCCCAGCAGGCCAGCGGCGGCGCTCTTGTTCATG
GCGTAATGTCTCCGGTTCTAGTCGCAAGTATTCTACTTTATGCGACTAAAACACGCGACAAGAAAACGCC
AGGAAAAGGGCAGGGCGGCAGCCTGTCGCGTAACTTAGGACTTGTGCGACATGTCGTTTTCAGAAGACGG
CTGCACTGAACGTCAGAAGCCGACTGCACTATAGCAGCGGAGGGGTTGGATCAAAGTACTTTGATCCCGA
GGGGAACCCTGTGGTTGGCATGCACATACAAATGGACGAACGGATAAACCTTTTCACGCCCTTTTAAATA
TCCGATTATTCTAATAAACGCTCTTTTCTCTTAGGTTTACCCGCCAATATATCCTGTCAAACACTGATAG
TTTAAACTGAAGGCGGGAAACGACAATCTGATCCAAGCTCAAGCTGCTCTAGCATTCGCCATTCAGGCTG
CGCAACTGTTGGGAAGGGCGATCGGTGCGGGCCTCTTCGCTATTACGCCAGCTGGCGAAAGGGGGATGTG
CTGCAAGGCGATTAAGTTGGGTAACGCCAGGGTTTTCCCAGTCACGACGTTGTAAAACGACGGCCAGTGC
CAAGCTTGCATGCCTGCAGGTCCTGCTGAGCCTCGACATGTTGTCGCAAAATTCGCCCTGGACCCGCCCA
ACGATTTGTCGTCACTGTCAAGGTTTGACCTGCACTTCATTTGGGGCCCACATACACCAAAAAAATGCTG
CATAATTCTCGGGGCAGCAAGTCGGTTACCCGGCCGCCGTGCTGGACCGGGTTGAATGGTGCCCGTAACT
TTCGGTAGAGCGGACGGCCAATACTCAACTTCAAGGAATCTCACCCATGCGCGCCGGCGGGGAACCGGAG
TTCCCTTCAGTGAGCGTTATTAGTTCGCCGCTCGGTGTGTCGTAGATACTAGCCCCTGGGGCACTTTTGA
AATTTGAATAAGATTTATGTAATCAGTCTTTTAGGTTTGACCGGTTCTGCCGCTTTTTTTAAAATTGGAT
TTGTAATAATAAAACGCAATTGTTTGTTATTGTGGCGCTCTATCATAGATGTCGCTATAAACCTATTCAG
CACAATATATTGTTTTCATTTTAATATTGTACATATAAGTAGTAGGGTACAATCAGTAAATTGAACGGAG
AATATTATTCATAAAAATACGATAGTAACGGGTGATATATTCATTAGAATGAACCGAAACCGGCGGTAAG
GATCTGAGCTACACATGCTCAGGTTTTTTACAACGTGCACAACAGAATTGAAAGCAAATATCATGCGATC
ATAGGCGTCTCGCATATCTCATTAAAGCAGGACTCTAGGGACTAGTCCCGGGTCTTAATTAAGTTTGCAA
GCAGCAGATTACGGGATACCTGTCCGCCTTTCTTAATTAAGTTTGCAAGCAGCAGATTACGCGCAGAAAA
AAAGGATCTCAAGGAGATCCTTTGGATCACAAAAAAAAGCCCGCTCATTAGGCGGGTTAAATTCCCGGGT
ACTGCAGCCGATTCATTAATGCAGGTTAACCTGGCTTATCGAAATTAATACGACTCACTATAGGGAGACC
GGCAGATCTGATCCCTACTCCAAAAATGTCAAAGATACAGTCTCAGAAGACCAAAGGGCTAT
