>Addgene plasmid #84139 | pFGC5941-PacI-ath-STTM472 | depositor partial sequence | sequence record 160695 | STTM
GGTATGGGCGGACTGGTAGGAAAAAGTTGTTGTTGTTATGGTCTAATTTAAATATGGTCTAAAGAAGAAG
AATGGTATGGGCGGACTGGTAGGAAAAA
